Addgene plasmid #117960: sfTq2ox-PBP5
Purpose: Periplasmic expression of superfolder mTurquoise2ox (pNM077 pTHV037-DsbAss-LEGPAGL-sfTq2ox-EFGS-∆1-17-PBP5)
Depositing lab: Tanneke den Blaauwen. Depositing organization: University of Amsterdam. Publication: Superfolder mTurquoise2(ox) optimized for the bacterial periplasm allows high efficiency in vivo FRET of cell division antibiotic targets. Meiresonne NY, Consoli E, Mertens LMY, Chertkova AO, Goedhart J, den Blaauwen T. Mol Microbiol. 2019 Apr;111(4):1025-1038. doi: 10.1111/mmi.14206. Epub 2019 Feb 28. PubMed 30648295.
Backbone
  Vector backbone: pTHV037
  Vector type: Bacterial Expression
Growth in bacteria
  Bacterial resistance: Ampicillin, 100 μg/mL
  Growth temperature: 37°C
  Growth strain: DH5alpha
  Growth instructions: Add 0.5% glucose to repress expression
  Copy number: Low Copy
Gene/Insert
  Gene/Insert name: sfTq2ox-PBP5 (alt name: pNM077)
  Entrez Gene: dacA (a.k.a. b0632, ECK0625, pfv)
  Cloning method: Restriction Enzyme; 5′ cloning site XhoI (unknown if destroyed); 3′ cloning site HindIII (unknown if destroyed)
  Sequencing primers: 5′ GCACTCCCGTTCTGGATAATG; 3′ TTATCAGACCGCTTCTGCG
Terms and licenses: Academic/Nonprofit Terms; Industry Terms: Not Available to Industry
How to cite: sfTq2ox-PBP5 was a gift from Tanneke den Blaauwen (Addgene plasmid # 117960 ; http://n2t.net/addgene:117960 ; RRID:Addgene_117960)
