[The description below was written by a language model from this plasmid's Addgene catalogue record and pLannotate feature annotations shown in this document.]
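Description:
sfTq2ox-PBP5 (also called pNM077) is a bacterial expression plasmid of about 6.1 kb built on the pTHV037 backbone for producing a fluorescently tagged penicillin-binding protein 5 in the E. coli periplasm. It is propagated through a ColE1/pMB1-family origin accompanied by the pBR322 bom region and only a fragment of rop. The catalogue lists it as low copy, although the automated annotation labels the origin generically as high copy. Selection is by ampicillin through the bla β-lactamase gene under its own promoter. The two sequence records, one from the depositor and one from repository sequencing, carry the same set of features in the same order. They differ only in their start coordinate and by a single nucleotide in length.

The expression cassette is driven by a trc promoter, annotated only as a fragment, followed by a lac operator. The plasmid also carries lacI under the lacIq promoter, so transcription is repressed until relieved by IPTG, and the record notes that glucose is used to keep expression down. The open reading frame begins with the DsbA signal sequence, which directs export to the periplasm. A short LEGPAGL linker follows, then superfolder mTurquoise2ox, a cyan fluorescent protein optimised to fold and fluoresce in the oxidising periplasm. An EFGS linker joins this to E. coli dacA (PBP5) lacking residues 1–17, presumably its native signal peptide, which the DsbA leader replaces. PBP5 is a D-alanyl-D-alanine carboxypeptidase that trims cell wall precursors. The rrnB T1 and T2 terminators, with adjacent 5S rRNA sequence, close the transcription unit. According to the associated publication title, such fusions are used for in vivo FRET studies of cell division proteins that are antibiotic targets, with sfTq2ox presumably acting as the cyan donor.
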