Features (pLannotate 1.2.2; 17 found; start..end, strand, type, name):
     82..99      +  promoter       tet promoter (fragment): E. coli promoter for tetracycline efflux protein gene
     95..196     -  CDS            yciV (fragment): RNAAM_ECOLI - Also known as trpH From Escherichia coli (strain K12).
    275..301     +  promoter       trc promoter (fragment): strong E. coli promoter; hybrid between the trp and lac UV5 promoters
    309..325     +  protein_bind   lac operator: The lac repressor binds to the lac operator to inhibit transcription in E. coli. This inhibition can be relieved by adding lactose or isopropyl-β-D-thiogalactopyranoside (IPTG). lac repressor encoded by lacI
    352..420     +  CDS            DsbA (fragment): bacterial periplasmic oxidoreductase; dsbA
    442..1158    +  CDS            Superfolder mTurquoise2 ox: Superfolder mTurquoise2 ox is a basic (constitutively fluorescent) cyan fluorescent protein published in 2019, derived from Aequorea victoria.
   1168..2292    +  CDS            dacA (fragment): DACA_ECOLI - Also known as pfv. Experimental evidence at protein level: Swiss-Prot protein existence level 1. Removes C-terminal D-alanyl residues from sugar-peptide cell wall precursors. From Escherichia coli (strain K12).
   2389..2504    +  ncRNA          5S rRNA: Accession: RF00001 - 5S ribosomal RNA
   2508..2594    +  terminator     rrnB T1 terminator: Escherichia coli rrnB; transcription terminator T1 from the E. coli rrnB gene
   2686..2713    +  terminator     rrnB T2 terminator: transcription terminator T2 from the E. coli rrnB gene
   2733..2824    +  promoter       AmpR promoter: bla
   2825..3685    +  CDS            AmpR: β-lactamase; bla; confers resistance to ampicillin, carbenicillin, and related antibiotics
   3856..4444    +  rep_origin     ori: high-copy-number ColE1/pMB1/pBR322/pUC origin of replication
   4630..4770    -  misc_feature   bom: basis of mobility region from pBR322
   4872..4912    -  CDS            rop (fragment): Rop protein, which maintains plasmids at low copy number; rop
   4956..5033    +  promoter       lacIq promoter: lacI (mutant); In the lacIq allele, a single base change in the promoter boosts expression of the lacI gene about 10-fold.
   5034..40      +  CDS            lacI (across the origin): lac repressor; lacI; The lac repressor binds to the lac operator to inhibit transcription in E. coli. This inhibition can be relieved by adding lactose or isopropyl-β-D-thiogalactopyranoside (IPTG).
>Addgene plasmid #117960 | sfTq2ox-PBP5 | depositor full sequence | sequence record 222797 | sfTq2ox-PBP5 (pNM077)
GCTGGCACGACAGGTTTCCCGACTGGAAAGCGGGCAGTGAGCGCAACGCAATTAATGTGAGTTAGCGCGA
ATTGATCTGGTTTGACAGCTTATCATCGACTGCACGGTGCACCAATGCTTCTGGCGTCAGGCAGCCATCG
GAAGCTGTGGTATGGCTGTGCAGGTCGTAAATCACTGCATAATTCGTGTCGCTCAAGGCGCACTCCCGTT
CTGGATAATGTTTTTTGCGCCGACATCATAACGGTTCTGGCAAATATTCTGAAATGAGCTGTTTACAATT
AATCATCCGGCTCGTATAATGTGTGGAATTGTGAGCGGATAACAATTTCACACAGGAAACAGACCATGGG
CAAAAAGATTTGGCTGGCGCTGGCTGGTTTAGTTTTAGCGTTTAGCGCATCGGCGGCGCAGTATGAAGAT
CTCGAGGGTCCGGCTGGTCTGATGGTGAGCAAGGGCGAGGAGCTGTTCACCGGGGTGGTGCCCATCCTGG
TCGAGCTGGACGGCGACGTAAACGGCCACAAGTTCAGCGTGCGCGGCGAGGGCGAGGGCGATGCCACCAA
TGGCAAGCTGACCCTGAAGTTCATCTGCACCACCGGCAAGCTGCCCGTGCCCTGGCCCACCCTCGTGACC
ACCCTGTCCTGGGGTGTACAGGTCTTCGCCCGCTACCCCGACCACATGAAGCAGCACGACTTCTTCAAGT
CCGCCATGCCCGAAGGCTACGTCCAGGAGCGCACCATCAGCTTCAAGGACGACGGCACATACAAGACCCG
CGCCGAGGTGAAGTTCGAGGGCGACACCCTGGTGAACCGCATCGAGCTGAAGGGCATCGACTTCAAGGAG
GACGGCAACATCCTGGGGCACAAGCTGGAGTACAACTACTTTAGCGACAACGTCTATATCACCGCCGACA
AGCAGAAGAACGGCATCAAGGCCAACTTCAAGATCCGCCACAACGTGGAGGACGGCGGCGTGCAGCTCGC
CGACCACTACCAGCAGAACACCCCCATCGGCGACGGCCCCGTGCTGCTGCCCGACAACCACTACCTGAGC
ACCCAGTCCAAGCTGAGCAAAGACCCCAACGAGAAGCGCGATCACATGGTCCTGCTGGAGTTCGTGACCG
CCGCCGGGATCACTCTCGGCATGGACGAGCTGTACAAGGAATTCGGATCCGATGACCTGAATATCAAAAC
TATGATCCCGGGTGTACCGCAGATCGATGCGGAGTCCTACATCCTGATTGACTATAACTCCGGCAAAGTG
CTCGCCGAACAGAACGCAGATGTCCGCCGCGATCCTGCCAGCCTGACCAAAATGATGACCAGTTACGTTA
TCGGCCAGGCAATGAAAGCCGGTAAATTTAAAGAAACTGATTTAGTCACTATCGGCAACGACGCATGGGC
CACCGGTAACCCGGTGTTTAAAGGTTCTTCGCTGATGTTCCTCAAACCGGGCATGCAGGTTCCGGTTTCT
CAGCTGATCCGCGGTATTAACCTGCAATCGGGTAACGATGCTTGTGTCGCCATGGCCGATTTTGCCGCTG
GTAGCCAGGACGCTTTTGTTGGCTTGATGAACAGCTACGTTAACGCACTGGGCCTGAAAAATACCCACTT
CCAGACGGTACATGGTCTGGATGCTGATGGTCAGTACAGCTCCGCGCGAGATATGGCGCTGATCGGCCAG
GCATTGATCCGTGACGTACCGAATGAATACTCGATCTATAAAGAAAAAGAATTTACGTTTAACGGTATTC
GCCAGCTGAACCGTAACGGCCTGTTATGGGATAACAGCCTGAATGTCGACGGCATCAAAACCGGACACAC
TGACAAAGCAGGTTACAACCTTGTTGCTTCTGCGACTGAAGGCCAGATGCGCTTGATTTCTGCGGTAATG
GGCGGACGTACTTTTAAAGGCCGTGAAGCCGAAAGTAAAAAACTGCTAACCTGGGGCTTCCGTTTCTTTG
AAACCGTTAACCCACTGAAAGTAGGTAAAGAGTTCGCCTCTGAACCGGTTTGGTTTGGTGATTCTGATCG
CGCTTCGTTAGGGGTTGATAAAGACGTGTACCTGACCATTCCGCGTGGTCGCATGAAAGATCTGAAAGCC
AGCTATGTGCTGAACAGCAGTGAATTGCATGCGCCGCTGCAAAAGAATCAGGTCGTCGGAACTATCAACT
TCCAGCTTGATGGCAAAACGATCGAGCAACGCCCGCTGGTTGTGTTGCAAGAAATCCCGGAAGGTAACTT
CTTCGGCAAAATCATTGATTACATTAAATTAATGTTCCATCACTGGTTTGGTTAAAAAGAAGCTTGGCTG
TTTTGGCGGATGAGAGAAGATTTTCAGCCTGATACAGATTAAATCAGAACGCAGAAGCGGTCTGATAAAA
CAGAATTTGCCTGGCGGCAGTAGCGCGGTGGTCCCACCTGACCCCATGCCGAACTCAGAAGTGAAACGCC
GTAGCGCCGATGGTAGTGTGGGGTCTCCCCATGCGAGAGTAGGGAACTGCCAGGCATCAAATAAAACGAA
AGGCTCAGTCGAAAGACTGGGCCTTTCGTTTTATCTGTTGTTTGTCGGTGAACGCTCTCCTGAGTAGGAC
AAATCCGCCGGGAGCGGATTTGAACGTTGCGAAGCAACGGCCCGGAGGGTGGCGGGCAGGACGCCCGCCA
TAAACTGCCAGGCATCAAATTAAGCAGAAGGCCATCCTGACGGATGGCCTTTTTGCGTTTCTACAAACTC
TTTTTGTTTATTTTTCTAAATACATTCAAATATGTATCCGCTCATGAGACAATAACCCTGATAAATGCTT
CAATAATATTGAAAAAGGAAGAGTATGAGTATTCAACATTTCCGTGTCGCCCTTATTCCCTTTTTTGCGG
CATTTTGCCTTCCTGTTTTTGCTCACCCAGAAACGCTGGTGAAAGTAAAAGATGCTGAAGATCAGTTGGG
TGCACGAGTGGGTTACATCGAACTGGATCTCAACAGCGGTAAGATCCTTGAGAGTTTTCGCCCCGAAGAA
CGTTTTCCAATGATGAGCACTTTTAAAGTTCTGCTATGTGGCGCGGTATTATCCCGTGTTGACGCCGGGC
AAGAGCAACTCGGTCGCCGCATACACTATTCTCAGAATGACTTGGTTGAGTACTCACCAGTCACAGAAAA
GCATCTTACGGATGGCATGACAGTAAGAGAATTATGCAGTGCTGCCATAACCATGAGTGATAACACTGCG
GCCAACTTACTTCTGACAACGATCGGAGGACCGAAGGAGCTAACCGCTTTTTTGCACAACATGGGGGATC
ATGTAACTCGCCTTGATCGTTGGGAACCGGAGCTGAATGAAGCCATACCAAACGACGAGCGTGACACCAC
GATGCCTACAGCAATGGCAACAACGTTGCGCAAACTATTAACTGGCGAACTACTTACTCTAGCTTCCCGG
CAACAATTAATAGACTGGATGGAGGCGGATAAAGTTGCAGGACCACTTCTGCGCTCGGCCCTTCCGGCTG
GCTGGTTTATTGCTGATAAATCTGGAGCCGGTGAGCGTGGGTCTCGCGGTATCATTGCAGCACTGGGGCC
AGATGGTAAGCCCTCCCGTATCGTAGTTATCTACACGACGGGGAGTCAGGCAACTATGGATGAACGAAAT
AGACAGATCGCTGAGATAGGTGCCTCACTGATTAAGCATTGGTAACTGTCAGACCAAGTTTACTCATATA
TACTTTAGATTGATTTAAAACTTCATTTTTAATTTAAAAGGATCTAGGTGAAGATCCTTTTTGATAATCT
CATGACCAAAATCCCTTAACGTGAGTTTTCGTTCCACTGAGCGTCAGACCCCGTAGAAAAGATCAAAGGA
TCTTCTTGAGATCCTTTTTTTCTGCGCGTAATCTGCTGCTTGCAAACAAAAAAACCACCGCTACCAGCGG
TGGTTTGTTTGCCGGATCAAGAGCTACCAACTCTTTTTCCGAAGGTAACTGGCTTCAGCAGAGCGCAGAT
ACCAAATACTGTCCTTCTAGTGTAGCCGTAGTTAGGCCACCACTTCAAGAACTCTGTAGCACCGCCTACA
TACCTCGCTCTGCTAATCCTGTTACCAGTGGCTGCTGCCAGTGGCGATAAGTCGTGTCTTACCGGGTTGG
ACTCAAGACGATAGTTACCGGATAAGGCGCAGCGGTCGGGCTGAACGGGGGGTTCGTGCACACAGCCCAG
CTTGGAGCGAACGACCTACACCGAACTGAGATACCTACAGCGTGAGCTATGAGAAAGCGCCACGCTTCCC
GAAGGGAGAAAGGCGGACAGGTATCCGGTAAGCGGCAGGGTCGGAACAGGAGAGCGCACGAGGGAGCTTC
CAGGGGGAAACGCCTGGTATCTTTATAGTCCTGTCGGGTTTCGCCACCTCTGACTTGAGCGTCGATTTTT
GTGATGCTCGTCAGGGGGGCGGAGCCTATGGAAAAACGCCAGCAACGCGGCCTTTTTACGGTTCCTGGCC
TTTTGCTGGCCTTTTGCTCACATGTTCTTTCCTGCGTTATCCCCTGATTCTGTGGATAACCGTATTACCG
CCTTTGAGTGAGCTGATACCGCTCGCCGCAGCCGAACGACCGAGCGCAGCGAGTCAGTGAGCGAGGAAGC
GGAAGAGCGCCTGATGCGGTATTTTCTCCTTACGCATCTGTGCGGTATTTCACACCGCATATGGTGCACT
CTCAGTACAATCTGCTCTGATGCCGCATAGTTAAGCCAGTATACACTCCGCTATCGCTACGTGACTGGGT
CATGGCTGCGCCCCGACACCCGCCAACACCCGCTGACGCGCCCTGACGGGCTTGTCTGCTCCCGGCATCC
GCTTACAGACAAGCTGTGACCGTCTCCGGGAGCTGCATGTGTCAGAGGTTTTCACCGTCATCACCGAAAC
GCGCGAGGCAGCAGATCAATTCGCGCGCGAAGGCGAAGCGGCATGCATTTACGTTGACACCATCGAATGG
TGCAAAACCTTTCGCGGTATGGCATGATAGCGCCCGGAAGAGAGTCAATTCAGGGTGGTGAATGTGAAAC
CAGTAACGTTATACGATGTCGCAGAGTATGCCGGTGTCTCTTATCAGACCGTTTCCCGCGTGGTGAACCA
GGCCAGCCACGTTTCTGCGAAAACGCGGGAAAAAGTGGAAGCGGCGATGGCGGAGCTGAATTACATTCCC
AACCGCGTGGCACAACAACTGGCGGGCAAACAGTCGTTGCTGATTGGCGTTGCCACCTCCAGTCTGGCCC
TGCACGCGCCGTCGCAAATTGTCGCGGCGATTAAATCTCGCGCCGATCAACTGGGTGCCAGCGTGGTGGT
GTCGATGGTAGAACGAAGCGGCGTCGAAGCCTGTAAAGCGGCGGTGCACAATCTTCTCGCGCAACGCGTC
AGTGGGCTGATCATTAACTATCCGCTGGATGACCAGGATGCCATTGCTGTGGAAGCTGCCTGCACTAATG
TTCCGGCGTTATTTCTTGATGTCTCTGACCAGACACCCATCAACAGTATTATTTTCTCCCATGAAGACGG
TACGCGACTGGGCGTGGAGCATCTGGTCGCATTGGGTCACCAGCAAATCGCGCTGTTAGCGGGCCCATTA
AGTTCTGTCTCGGCGCGTCTGCGTCTGGCTGGCTGGCATAAATATCTCACTCGCAATCAAATTCAGCCGA
TAGCGGAACGGGAAGGCGACTGGAGTGCCATGTCCGGTTTTCAACAAACCATGCAAATGCTGAATGAGGG
CATCGTTCCCACTGCGATGCTGGTTGCCAACGATCAGATGGCGCTGGGCGCAATGCGCGCCATTACCGAG
TCCGGGCTGCGCGTTGGTGCGGATATCTCGGTAGTGGGATACGACGATACCGAAGACAGCTCATGTTATA
TCCCGCCGTTAACCACCATCAAACAGGATTTTCGCCTGCTGGGGCAAACCAGCGTGGACCGCTTGCTGCA
ACTCTCTCAGGGCCAGGCGGTGAAGGGCAATCAGCTGTTGCCCGTCTCACTGGTGAAAAGAAAAACCACC
CTGGCGCCCAATACGCAAACCGCCTCTCCCCGCGCGTTGGCCGATTCATTAATGCA
