Features (pLannotate 1.2.2; 17 found; start..end, strand, type, name):
    177..203     +  promoter       trc promoter (fragment): strong E. coli promoter; hybrid between the trp and lac UV5 promoters
    211..227     +  protein_bind   lac operator: The lac repressor binds to the lac operator to inhibit transcription in E. coli. This inhibition can be relieved by adding lactose or isopropyl-β-D-thiogalactopyranoside (IPTG). lac repressor encoded by lacI
    254..322     +  CDS            DsbA (fragment): bacterial periplasmic oxidoreductase; dsbA
    344..1060    +  CDS            Superfolder mTurquoise2 ox: Superfolder mTurquoise2 ox is a basic (constitutively fluorescent) cyan fluorescent protein published in 2019, derived from Aequorea victoria.
   1070..2194    +  CDS            dacA (fragment): DACA_ECOLI - Also known as pfv. Experimental evidence at protein level: Swiss-Prot protein existence level 1. Removes C-terminal D-alanyl residues from sugar-peptide cell wall precursors. From Escherichia coli (strain K12).
   2291..2406    +  ncRNA          5S rRNA: Accession: RF00001 - 5S ribosomal RNA
   2410..2496    +  terminator     rrnB T1 terminator: Escherichia coli rrnB; transcription terminator T1 from the E. coli rrnB gene
   2588..2615    +  terminator     rrnB T2 terminator: transcription terminator T2 from the E. coli rrnB gene
   2634..2725    +  promoter       AmpR promoter: bla
   2726..3586    +  CDS            AmpR: β-lactamase; bla; confers resistance to ampicillin, carbenicillin, and related antibiotics
   3757..4345    +  rep_origin     ori: high-copy-number ColE1/pMB1/pBR322/pUC origin of replication
   4531..4671    -  misc_feature   bom: basis of mobility region from pBR322
   4773..4813    -  CDS            rop (fragment): Rop protein, which maintains plasmids at low copy number; rop
   4857..4934    +  promoter       lacIq promoter: lacI (mutant); In the lacIq allele, a single base change in the promoter boosts expression of the lacI gene about 10-fold.
   4935..6017    +  CDS            lacI: lac repressor; lacI; The lac repressor binds to the lac operator to inhibit transcription in E. coli. This inhibition can be relieved by adding lactose or isopropyl-β-D-thiogalactopyranoside (IPTG).
   6059..1       +  promoter       tet promoter (fragment) (across the origin): E. coli promoter for tetracycline efflux protein gene
   6072..98      -  CDS            yciV (fragment) (across the origin): RNAAM_ECOLI - Also known as trpH From Escherichia coli (strain K12).
>Addgene plasmid #117960 | sfTq2ox-PBP5 | addgene full sequence | sequence record 227545 | Addgene NGS Result
ACTGCACGGTGCACCAATGCTTCTGGCGTCAGGCAGCCATCGGAAGCTGTGGTATGGCTGTGCAGGTCGT
AAATCACTGCATAATTCGTGTCGCTCAAGGCGCACTCCCGTTCTGGATAATGTTTTTTGCGCCGACATCA
TAACGGTTCTGGCAAATATTCTGAAATGAGCTGTTTACAATTAATCATCCGGCTCGTATAATGTGTGGAA
TTGTGAGCGGATAACAATTTCACACAGGAAACAGACCATGGGCAAAAAGATTTGGCTGGCGCTGGCTGGT
TTAGTTTTAGCGTTTAGCGCATCGGCGGCGCAGTATGAAGATCTCGAGGGTCCGGCTGGTCTGATGGTGA
GCAAGGGCGAGGAGCTGTTCACCGGGGTGGTGCCCATCCTGGTCGAGCTGGACGGCGACGTAAACGGCCA
CAAGTTCAGCGTGCGCGGCGAGGGCGAGGGCGATGCCACCAATGGCAAGCTGACCCTGAAGTTCATCTGC
ACCACCGGCAAGCTGCCCGTGCCCTGGCCCACCCTCGTGACCACCCTGTCCTGGGGTGTACAGGTCTTCG
CCCGCTACCCCGACCACATGAAGCAGCACGACTTCTTCAAGTCCGCCATGCCCGAAGGCTACGTCCAGGA
GCGCACCATCAGCTTCAAGGACGACGGCACATACAAGACCCGCGCCGAGGTGAAGTTCGAGGGCGACACC
CTGGTGAACCGCATCGAGCTGAAGGGCATCGACTTCAAGGAGGACGGCAACATCCTGGGGCACAAGCTGG
AGTACAACTACTTTAGCGACAACGTCTATATCACCGCCGACAAGCAGAAGAACGGCATCAAGGCCAACTT
CAAGATCCGCCACAACGTGGAGGACGGCGGCGTGCAGCTCGCCGACCACTACCAGCAGAACACCCCCATC
GGCGACGGCCCCGTGCTGCTGCCCGACAACCACTACCTGAGCACCCAGTCCAAGCTGAGCAAAGACCCCA
ACGAGAAGCGCGATCACATGGTCCTGCTGGAGTTCGTGACCGCCGCCGGGATCACTCTCGGCATGGACGA
GCTGTACAAGGAATTCGGATCCGATGACCTGAATATCAAAACTATGATCCCGGGTGTACCGCAGATCGAT
GCGGAGTCCTACATCCTGATTGACTATAACTCCGGCAAAGTGCTCGCCGAACAGAACGCAGATGTCCGCC
GCGATCCTGCCAGCCTGACCAAAATGATGACCAGTTACGTTATCGGCCAGGCAATGAAAGCCGGTAAATT
TAAAGAAACTGATTTAGTCACTATCGGCAACGACGCATGGGCCACCGGTAACCCGGTGTTTAAAGGTTCT
TCGCTGATGTTCCTCAAACCGGGCATGCAGGTTCCGGTTTCTCAGCTGATCCGCGGTATTAACCTGCAAT
CGGGTAACGATGCTTGTGTCGCCATGGCCGATTTTGCCGCTGGTAGCCAGGACGCTTTTGTTGGCTTGAT
GAACAGCTACGTTAACGCACTGGGCCTGAAAAATACCCACTTCCAGACGGTACATGGTCTGGATGCTGAT
GGTCAGTACAGCTCCGCGCGAGATATGGCGCTGATCGGCCAGGCATTGATCCGTGACGTACCGAATGAAT
ACTCGATCTATAAAGAAAAAGAATTTACGTTTAACGGTATTCGCCAGCTGAACCGTAACGGCCTGTTATG
GGATAACAGCCTGAATGTCGACGGCATCAAAACCGGACACACTGACAAAGCAGGTTACAACCTTGTTGCT
TCTGCGACTGAAGGCCAGATGCGCTTGATTTCTGCGGTAATGGGCGGACGTACTTTTAAAGGCCGTGAAG
CCGAAAGTAAAAAACTGCTAACCTGGGGCTTCCGTTTCTTTGAAACCGTTAACCCACTGAAAGTAGGTAA
AGAGTTCGCCTCTGAACCGGTTTGGTTTGGTGATTCTGATCGCGCTTCGTTAGGGGTTGATAAAGACGTG
TACCTGACCATTCCGCGTGGTCGCATGAAAGATCTGAAAGCCAGCTATGTGCTGAACAGCAGTGAATTGC
ATGCGCCGCTGCAAAAGAATCAGGTCGTCGGAACTATCAACTTCCAGCTTGATGGCAAAACGATCGAGCA
ACGCCCGCTGGTTGTGTTGCAAGAAATCCCGGAAGGTAACTTCTTCGGCAAAATCATTGATTACATTAAA
TTAATGTTCCATCACTGGTTTGGTTAAAAAGAAGCTTGGCTGTTTTGGCGGATGAGAGAAGATTTTCAGC
CTGATACAGATTAAATCAGAACGCAGAAGCGGTCTGATAAAACAGAATTTGCCTGGCGGCAGTAGCGCGG
TGGTCCCACCTGACCCCATGCCGAACTCAGAAGTGAAACGCCGTAGCGCCGATGGTAGTGTGGGGTCTCC
CCATGCGAGAGTAGGGAACTGCCAGGCATCAAATAAAACGAAAGGCTCAGTCGAAAGACTGGGCCTTTCG
TTTTATCTGTTGTTTGTCGGTGAACGCTCTCCTGAGTAGGACAAATCCGCCGGGAGCGGATTTGAACGTT
GCGAAGCAACGGCCCGGAGGGTGGCGGGCAGGACGCCCGCCATAAACTGCCAGGCATCAAATTAAGCAGA
AGGCCATCCTGACGGATGGCCTTTTTGCGTTTCTACAAACTCTTTTGTTTATTTTTCTAAATACATTCAA
ATATGTATCCGCTCATGAGACAATAACCCTGATAAATGCTTCAATAATATTGAAAAAGGAAGAGTATGAG
TATTCAACATTTCCGTGTCGCCCTTATTCCCTTTTTTGCGGCATTTTGCCTTCCTGTTTTTGCTCACCCA
GAAACGCTGGTGAAAGTAAAAGATGCTGAAGATCAGTTGGGTGCACGAGTGGGTTACATCGAACTGGATC
TCAACAGCGGTAAGATCCTTGAGAGTTTTCGCCCCGAAGAACGTTTTCCAATGATGAGCACTTTTAAAGT
TCTGCTATGTGGCGCGGTATTATCCCGTGTTGACGCCGGGCAAGAGCAACTCGGTCGCCGCATACACTAT
TCTCAGAATGACTTGGTTGAGTACTCACCAGTCACAGAAAAGCATCTTACGGATGGCATGACAGTAAGAG
AATTATGCAGTGCTGCCATAACCATGAGTGATAACACTGCGGCCAACTTACTTCTGACAACGATCGGAGG
ACCGAAGGAGCTAACCGCTTTTTTGCACAACATGGGGGATCATGTAACTCGCCTTGATCGTTGGGAACCG
GAGCTGAATGAAGCCATACCAAACGACGAGCGTGACACCACGATGCCTGTAGCAATGGCAACAACGTTGC
GCAAACTATTAACTGGCGAACTACTTACTCTAGCTTCCCGGCAACAATTAATAGACTGGATGGAGGCGGA
TAAAGTTGCAGGACCACTTCTGCGCTCGGCCCTTCCGGCTGGCTGGTTTATTGCTGATAAATCTGGAGCC
GGTGAGCGTGGGTCTCGCGGTATCATTGCAGCACTGGGGCCAGATGGTAAGCCCTCCCGTATCGTAGTTA
TCTACACGACGGGGAGTCAGGCAACTATGGATGAACGAAATAGACAGATCGCTGAGATAGGTGCCTCACT
GATTAAGCATTGGTAACTGTCAGACCAAGTTTACTCATATATACTTTAGATTGATTTAAAACTTCATTTT
TAATTTAAAAGGATCTAGGTGAAGATCCTTTTTGATAATCTCATGACCAAAATCCCTTAACGTGAGTTTT
CGTTCCACTGAGCGTCAGACCCCGTAGAAAAGATCAAAGGATCTTCTTGAGATCCTTTTTTTCTGCGCGT
AATCTGCTGCTTGCAAACAAAAAAACCACCGCTACCAGCGGTGGTTTGTTTGCCGGATCAAGAGCTACCA
ACTCTTTTTCCGAAGGTAACTGGCTTCAGCAGAGCGCAGATACCAAATACTGTCCTTCTAGTGTAGCCGT
AGTTAGGCCACCACTTCAAGAACTCTGTAGCACCGCCTACATACCTCGCTCTGCTAATCCTGTTACCAGT
GGCTGCTGCCAGTGGCGATAAGTCGTGTCTTACCGGGTTGGACTCAAGACGATAGTTACCGGATAAGGCG
CAGCGGTCGGGCTGAACGGGGGGTTCGTGCACACAGCCCAGCTTGGAGCGAACGACCTACACCGAACTGA
GATACCTACAGCGTGAGCTATGAGAAAGCGCCACGCTTCCCGAAGGGAGAAAGGCGGACAGGTATCCGGT
AAGCGGCAGGGTCGGAACAGGAGAGCGCACGAGGGAGCTTCCAGGGGGAAACGCCTGGTATCTTTATAGT
CCTGTCGGGTTTCGCCACCTCTGACTTGAGCGTCGATTTTTGTGATGCTCGTCAGGGGGGCGGAGCCTAT
GGAAAAACGCCAGCAACGCGGCCTTTTTACGGTTCCTGGCCTTTTGCTGGCCTTTTGCTCACATGTTCTT
TCCTGCGTTATCCCCTGATTCTGTGGATAACCGTATTACCGCCTTTGAGTGAGCTGATACCGCTCGCCGC
AGCCGAACGACCGAGCGCAGCGAGTCAGTGAGCGAGGAAGCGGAAGAGCGCCTGATGCGGTATTTTCTCC
TTACGCATCTGTGCGGTATTTCACACCGCATATGGTGCACTCTCAGTACAATCTGCTCTGATGCCGCATA
GTTAAGCCAGTATACACTCCGCTATCGCTACGTGACTGGGTCATGGCTGCGCCCCGACACCCGCCAACAC
CCGCTGACGCGCCCTGACGGGCTTGTCTGCTCCCGGCATCCGCTTACAGACAAGCTGTGACCGTCTCCGG
GAGCTGCATGTGTCAGAGGTTTTCACCGTCATCACCGAAACGCGCGAGGCAGCAGATCAATTCGCGCGCG
AAGGCGAAGCGGCATGCATTTACGTTGACACCATCGAATGGTGCAAAACCTTTCGCGGTATGGCATGATA
GCGCCCGGAAGAGAGTCAATTCAGGGTGGTGAATGTGAAACCAGTAACGTTATACGATGTCGCAGAGTAT
GCCGGTGTCTCTTATCAGACCGTTTCCCGCGTGGTGAACCAGGCCAGCCACGTTTCTGCGAAAACGCGGG
AAAAAGTGGAAGCGGCGATGGCGGAGCTGAATTACATTCCCAACCGCGTGGCACAACAACTGGCGGGCAA
ACAGTCGTTGCTGATTGGCGTTGCCACCTCCAGTCTGGCCCTGCACGCGCCGTCGCAAATTGTCGCGGCG
ATTAAATCTCGCGCCGATCAACTGGGTGCCAGCGTGGTGGTGTCGATGGTAGAACGAAGCGGCGTCGAAG
CCTGTAAAGCGGCGGTGCACAATCTTCTCGCGCAACGCGTCAGTGGGCTGATCATTAACTATCCGCTGGA
TGACCAGGATGCCATTGCTGTGGAAGCTGCCTGCACTAATGTTCCGGCGTTATTTCTTGATGTCTCTGAC
CAGACACCCATCAACAGTATTATTTTCTCCCATGAAGACGGTACGCGACTGGGCGTGGAGCATCTGGTCG
CATTGGGTCACCAGCAAATCGCGCTGTTAGCGGGCCCATTAAGTTCTGTCTCGGCGCGTCTGCGTCTGGC
TGGCTGGCATAAATATCTCACTCGCAATCAAATTCAGCCGATAGCGGAACGGGAAGGCGACTGGAGTGCC
ATGTCCGGTTTTCAACAAACCATGCAAATGCTGAATGAGGGCATCGTTCCCACTGCGATGCTGGTTGCCA
ACGATCAGATGGCGCTGGGCGCAATGCGCGCCATTACCGAGTCCGGGCTGCGCGTTGGTGCGGATATCTC
GGTAGTGGGATACGACGATACCGAAGACAGCTCATGTTATATCCCGCCGTTAACCACCATCAAACAGGAT
TTTCGCCTGCTGGGGCAAACCAGCGTGGACCGCTTGCTGCAACTCTCTCAGGGCCAGGCGGTGAAGGGCA
ATCAGCTGTTGCCCGTCTCACTGGTGAAAAGAAAAACCACCCTGGCGCCCAATACGCAAACCGCCTCTCC
CCGCGCGTTGGCCGATTCATTAATGCAGCTGGCACGACAGGTTTCCCGACTGGAAAGCGGGCAGTGAGCG
CAACGCAATTAATGTAAGTTAGCGCGAATTGATCTGGTTTGACAGCTTATCATCG
